Addgene plasmid #239752: OPEN-HLA-B*07:02-BirA
Purpose: E. coli expression of BirA tagged HLA-B*07:02 containing a cysteine mutation for disulfide linkage to mutant beta-2 microglobulin
Depositing lab: Nikolaos Sgourakis. Depositing organization: University of Pennsylvania. Publication: Universal open MHC-I molecules for rapid peptide loading and enhanced complex stability across HLA allotypes. Sun Y, Young MC, Woodward CH, Danon JN, Truong HV, Gupta S, Winters TJ, Font-Burgada J, Burslem GM, Sgourakis NG. Proc Natl Acad Sci U S A. 2023 Jun 20;120(25):e2304055120. doi: 10.1073/pnas.2304055120. Epub 2023 Jun 13. PubMed 37310998.
Backbone
  Vector backbone: pTCF7
  Vector type: Bacterial Expression
Growth in bacteria
  Bacterial resistance: Kanamycin, 50 μg/mL
  Growth temperature: 37°C
  Growth strain: DH5alpha
  Copy number: Unknown
Gene/Insert
  Gene/Insert name: OPEN-HLA-B*07:02 (alt name: HLA-B*07:02)
  Species: H. sapiens (human)
  Insert size (bp): 1071
  Mutation: G120C
  Entrez Gene: HLA-B (a.k.a. AS, B-4901, HLAB)
  Promoter: T7
  Tag / fusion protein: BirA substrate peptide (C terminal on insert)
  Cloning method: Unknown
  Sequencing primers: 5′ T7F; 3′ T7R
Terms and licenses: Academic/Nonprofit Terms; Industry Terms: Not Available to Industry
How to cite: OPEN-HLA-B*07:02-BirA was a gift from Nikolaos Sgourakis (Addgene plasmid # 239752 ; http://n2t.net/addgene:239752 ; RRID:Addgene_239752)
