[The description below was written by a language model from this plasmid's Addgene catalogue record and pLannotate feature annotations shown in this document.]
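Description:
OPEN-HLA-B*07:02-BirA is a bacterial expression plasmid on the pTCF7 backbone for producing a modified human HLA-B*07:02 class I MHC heavy chain in E. coli. The annotated sequence (about 6.1 kb) has a pET-like layout: a T7 promoter followed by a lac operator and the phage T7 gene 10 ribosome binding site drives the insert, a T7 terminator closes the unit, and a plasmid-borne lacI gene with its own promoter supplies repressor, so expression would be IPTG-inducible in a host providing T7 RNA polymerase. The plasmid is selected with kanamycin through an aph(3')-Ia KanR gene. It replicates from a ColE1/pBR322-type origin accompanied by the bom site and the rop gene, which limits copy number; the catalogue lists copy number as unknown. An f1 origin and remnant tetracycline-resistance fragments are also present as backbone elements.

The insert (recorded as 1071 bp) encodes HLA-B*07:02 carrying a G120C substitution, which introduces a cysteine intended to form a disulfide bond with a complementary mutant beta-2 microglobulin. A BirA substrate peptide is fused to the C terminus, allowing site-specific enzymatic biotinylation. The automated annotation detects an HLA-B fragment of about 840 bp but does not label the biotinylation tag. It does flag a short His-tag fragment and a piece of a T7 gene 10B-derived solubility tag downstream, and whether these are in frame with the expressed protein is not stated. According to the associated publication title, the construct belongs to a set of "open" MHC-I molecules designed for rapid peptide loading and improved complex stability across HLA allotypes.
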