Features (pLannotate 1.2.2; 19 found; start..end, strand, type, name):
      1..19      +  promoter       T7 promoter: promoter for bacteriophage T7 RNA polymerase
     20..44      +  protein_bind   lac operator: The lac repressor binds to the lac operator to inhibit transcription in E. coli. This inhibition can be relieved by adding lactose or isopropyl-β-D-thiogalactopyranoside (IPTG). lac repressor encoded by lacI
     59..81      +  RBS            RBS: efficient ribosome binding site from bacteriophage T7 gene 10 (Olins and Rangwala, 1989)
     92..931     +  CDS            HLA-B (fragment): HLAB_HUMAN - Also known as HLAB. Experimental evidence at protein level: Swiss-Prot protein existence level 1. Allele B*67:01: Displays peptides sharing a common signature motif, namely a Pro residue at position 2 and Leu anchor residue at the C-terminus. From Homo sapiens (Human).
   1007..1024    +  CDS            9xHis (fragment): 9xHis affinity tag
   1034..1083    +  CDS            SET1 (fragment): solubility-enhancement tag derived from T7 phage gene 10B
   1091..1138    +  terminator     T7 terminator: transcription terminator for bacteriophage T7 RNA polymerase
   1175..1603    +  rep_origin     f1 ori (sequence partly withheld): f1 bacteriophage origin of replication; arrow indicates direction of (+) strand synthesis
   1656..1713    +  promoter       AmpR promoter (fragment): bla
   1722..2537    -  CDS            KanR: aminoglycoside phosphotransferase; aph(3')-Ia; confers resistance to kanamycin in bacteria or G418 (Geneticin®) in eukaryotes
   2659..3247    +  rep_origin     ori: high-copy-number ColE1/pMB1/pBR322/pUC origin of replication
   3433..3572    -  misc_feature   bom: basis of mobility region from pBR322
   3674..3865    -  CDS            rop: Rop protein, which maintains plasmids at low copy number; rop
   3882..4262    +  CDS            YPB1_ECOLX: Protein predicted: Swiss-Prot protein existence level 4. From Escherichia coli.
   4334..4625    -  CDS            TcR (fragment): tetracycline efflux protein; tet; confers resistance to tetracycline
   4640..4661    -  protein_bind   CAP binding site: CAP binding activates transcription in the presence of cAMP. E. coli catabolite activator protein
   4674..5756    -  CDS            lacI: lac repressor; lacI; The lac repressor binds to the lac operator to inhibit transcription in E. coli. This inhibition can be relieved by adding lactose or isopropyl-β-D-thiogalactopyranoside (IPTG).
   5757..5834    -  promoter       lacI promoter: lacI
   5842..6121    -  CDS            TcR (fragment): tetracycline efflux protein; tet; confers resistance to tetracycline
>Addgene plasmid #239752 | OPEN-HLA-B*07:02-BirA | addgene full sequence | sequence record 479365 | Addgene NGS Result
TAATACGACTCACTATAGGGGAATTGTGAGCGGATAACAATTCCCCTCTAGAAATAATTTTGTTTAACTT
TAAGAAGGAGATATACATATGGGTTCTCATTCTATGAGATATTTCTACACCTCCGTGTCCCGGCCCGGCC
GCGGGGAGCCCCGCTTCATCTCAGTGGGCTACGTGGACGACACCCAGTTCGTGAGGTTCGACAGCGACGC
CGCGAGTCCGAGAGAGGAGCCGCGGGCGCCGTGGATAGAGCAGGAGGGGCCGGAGTATTGGGACCGGAAC
ACACAGATCTACAAGGCCCAGGCACAGACTGACCGAGAGAGCCTGCGGAACCTGCGCGGCTACTACAACC
AGAGCGAGGCCGGGTCTCACACCCTCCAGAGCATGTACGGCTGCGACGTGGGGCCGGACGGGCGCCTCCT
CCGCGGGCATGACCAGTACGCCTACGACTGCAAGGATTACATCGCCCTGAACGAGGACCTGCGCTCCTGG
ACCGCCGCGGACACGGCGGCTCAGATCACCCAGCGCAAGTGGGAGGCGGCCCGTGAGGCGGAGCAGCGGA
GAGCCTACCTGGAGGGCGAGTGCGTGGAGTGGCTCCGCAGATACCTGGAGAACGGGAAGGACAAGCTGGA
GCGCGCTGACCCCCCAAAGACACACGTGACCCACCACCCCATCTCTGACCATGAGGCCACCCTGAGGTGC
TGGGCCCTGGGTTTCTACCCTGCGGAGATCACACTGACCTGGCAGCGGGATGGCGAGGACCAAACTCAGG
ACACTGAGCTTGTGGAGACCAGACCAGCAGGAGATAGAACCTTCCAGAAGTGGGCAGCTGTGGTGGTGCC
TTCTGGAGAAGAGCAGAGATACACATGCCATGTACAGCATGAGGGGCTGCCGAAGCCCCTCACCCTGAGA
TGGGAGCCGTCTTCCCAGTCCGGATCCCTGCATCATATTCTGGATGCACAGAAAATGGTGTGGAATCATC
GTTAAAAGCTTGCGGCCGCACTCGAGCACCACCACCACCACCACTGAGATCCGGCTGCTAACAAAGCCCG
AAAGGAAGCTGAGTTGGCTGCTGCCACCGCTGAGCAATAACTAGCATAACCCCTTGGGGCCTCTAAACGG
GTCTTGAGGGGTTTTTTGCTGAAAGGAGGAACTATATCCGGATTGGCGAATGGG
[124 nt withheld, positions 1175-1298]
C
[91 nt withheld, positions 1300-1390]
A
[49 nt withheld, positions 1392-1440]
CCTTTGACGTTGGAGTCCACGTTCTTT
[37 nt withheld, positions 1468-1504]
ACCCTATCTCGGTCTATTCTTTTGATTTATAAGGGATTTTGCCGATTTCGGCCTATTGGTTAAAAAATGA
GCTGATTTAACAAAAATTTAACGCGAATTTTAACAAAATATTAACGCTTACAATTTAGGTGGCACTTTTC
GGGGAAATGTGCGCGGAACCCCTATTTGTTTATTTTTCTAAATACATTCAAATATGTATCCGCTCATGAA
TTAATTCTTAGAAAAACTCATCGAGCATCAAATGAAACTGCAATTTATTCATATCAGGATTATCAATACC
ATATTTTTGAAAAAGCCGTTTCTGTAATGAAGGAGAAAACTCACCGAGGCAGTTCCATAGGATGGCAAGA
TCCTGGTATCGGTCTGCGATTCCGACTCGTCCAACATCAATACAACCTATTAATTTCCCCTCGTCAAAAA
TAAGGTTATCAAGTGAGAAATCACCATGAGTGACGACTGAATCCGGTGAGAATGGCAAAAGTTTATGCAT
TTCTTTCCAGACTTGTTCAACAGGCCAGCCATTACGCTCGTCATCAAAATCACTCGCATCAACCAAACCG
TTATTCATTCGTGATTGCGCCTGAGCGAGACGAAATACGCGATCGCTGTTAAAAGGACAATTACAAACAG
GAATCGAATGCAACCGGCGCAGGAACACTGCCAGCGCATCAACAATATTTTCACCTGAATCAGGATATTC
TTCTAATACCTGGAATGCTGTTTTCCCGGGGATCGCAGTGGTGAGTAACCATGCATCATCAGGAGTACGG
ATAAAATGCTTGATGGTCGGAAGAGGCATAAATTCCGTCAGCCAGTTTAGTCTGACCATCTCATCTGTAA
CATCATTGGCAACGCTACCTTTGCCATGTTTCAGAAACAACTCTGGCGCATCGGGCTTCCCATACAATCG
ATAGATTGTCGCACCTGATTGCCCGACATTATCGCGAGCCCATTTATACCCATATAAATCAGCATCCATG
TTGGAATTTAATCGCGGCCTAGAGCAAGACGTTTCCCGTTGAATATGGCTCATAACACCCCTTGTATTAC
TGTTTATGTAAGCAGACAGTTTTATTGTTCATGACCAAAATCCCTTAACGTGAGTTTTCGTTCCACTGAG
CGTCAGACCCCGTAGAAAAGATCAAAGGATCTTCTTGAGATCCTTTTTTTCTGCGCGTAATCTGCTGCTT
GCAAACAAAAAAACCACCGCTACCAGCGGTGGTTTGTTTGCCGGATCAAGAGCTACCAACTCTTTTTCCG
AAGGTAACTGGCTTCAGCAGAGCGCAGATACCAAATACTGTCCTTCTAGTGTAGCCGTAGTTAGGCCACC
ACTTCAAGAACTCTGTAGCACCGCCTACATACCTCGCTCTGCTAATCCTGTTACCAGTGGCTGCTGCCAG
TGGCGATAAGTCGTGTCTTACCGGGTTGGACTCAAGACGATAGTTACCGGATAAGGCGCAGCGGTCGGGC
TGAACGGGGGGTTCGTGCACACAGCCCAGCTTGGAGCGAACGACCTACACCGAACTGAGATACCTACAGC
GTGAGCTATGAGAAAGCGCCACGCTTCCCGAAGGGAGAAAGGCGGACAGGTATCCGGTAAGCGGCAGGGT
CGGAACAGGAGAGCGCACGAGGGAGCTTCCAGGGGGAAACGCCTGGTATCTTTATAGTCCTGTCGGGTTT
CGCCACCTCTGACTTGAGCGTCGATTTTTGTGATGCTCGTCAGGGGGGCGGAGCCTATGGAAAAACGCCA
GCAACGCGGCCTTTTTACGGTTCCTGGCCTTTTGCTGGCCTTTTGCTCACATGTTCTTTCCTGCGTTATC
CCCTGATTCTGTGGATAACCGTATTACCGCCTTTGAGTGAGCTGATACCGCTCGCCGCAGCCGAACGACC
GAGCGCAGCGAGTCAGTGAGCGAGGAAGCGGAAGAGCGCCTGATGCGGTATTTTCTCCTTACGCATCTGT
GCGGTATTTCACACCGCAATGGTGCACTCTCAGTACAATCTGCTCTGATGCCGCATAGTTAAGCCAGTAT
ACACTCCGCTATCGCTACGTGACTGGGTCATGGCTGCGCCCCGACACCCGCCAACACCCGCTGACGCGCC
CTGACGGGCTTGTCTGCTCCCGGCATCCGCTTACAGACAAGCTGTGACCGTCTCCGGGAGCTGCATGTGT
CAGAGGTTTTCACCGTCATCACCGAAACGCGCGAGGCAGCTGCGGTAAAGCTCATCAGCGTGGTCGTGAA
GCGATTCACAGATGTCTGCCTGTTCATCCGCGTCCAGCTCGTTGAGTTTCTCCAGAAGCGTTAATGTCTG
GCTTCTGATAAAGCGGGCCATGTTAAGGGCGGTTTTTTCCTGTTTGGTCACTGATGCCTCCGTGTAAGGG
GGATTTCTGTTCATGGGGGTAATGATACCGATGAAACGAGAGAGGATGCTCACGATACGGGTTACTGATG
ATGAACATGCCCGGTTACTGGAACGTTGTGAGGGTAAACAACTGGCGGTATGGATGCGGCGGGACCAGAG
AAAAATCACTCAGGGTCAATGCCAGCGCTTCGTTAATACAGATGTAGGTGTTCCACAGGGTAGCCAGCAG
CATCCTGCGATGCAGATCCGGAACATAATGGTGCAGGGCGCTGACTTCCGCGTTTCCAGACTTTACGAAA
CACGGAAACCGAAGACCATTCATGTTGTTGCTCAGGTCGCAGACGTTTTGCAGCAGCAGTCGCTTCACGT
TCGCTCGCGTATCGGTGATTCATTCTGCTAACCAGTAAGGCAACCCCGCCAGCCTAGCCGGGTCCTCAAC
GACAGGAGCACGATCATGCGCACCCGTGGGGCCGCCATGCCGGCGATAATGGCCTGCTTCTCGCCGAAAC
GTTTGGTGGCGGGACCAGTGACGAAGGCTTGAGCGAGGGCGTGCAAGATTCCGAATACCGCAAGCGACAG
GCCGATCATCGTCGCGCTCCAGCGAAAGCGGTCCTCGCCGAAAATGACCCAGAGCGCTGCCGGCACCTGT
CCTACGAGTTGCATGATAAAGAAGACAGTCATAAGTGCGGCGACGATAGTCATGCCCCGCGCCCACCGGA
AGGAGCTGACTGGGTTGAAGGCTCTCAAGGGCATCGGTCGAGATCCCGGTGCCTAATGAGTGAGCTAACT
TACATTAATTGCGTTGCGCTCACTGCCCGCTTTCCAGTCGGGAAACCTGTCGTGCCAGCTGCATTAATGA
ATCGGCCAACGCGCGGGGAGAGGCGGTTTGCGTATTGGGCGCCAGGGTGGTTTTTCTTTTCACCAGTGAG
ACGGGCAACAGCTGATTGCCCTTCACCGCCTGGCCCTGAGAGAGTTGCAGCAAGCGGTCCACGCTGGTTT
GCCCCAGCAGGCGAAAATCCTGTTTGATGGTGGTTAACGGCGGGATATAACATGAGCTGTCTTCGGTATC
GTCGTATCCCACTACCGAGATATCCGCACCAACGCGCAGCCCGGACTCGGTAATGGCGCGCATTGCGCCC
AGCGCCATCTGATCGTTGGCAACCAGCATCGCAGTGGGAACGATGCCCTCATTCAGCATTTGCATGGTTT
GTTGAAAACCGGACATGGCACTCCAGTCGCCTTCCCGTTCCGCTATCGGCTGAATTTGATTGCGAGTGAG
ATATTTATGCCAGCCAGCCAGACGCAGACGCGCCGAGACAGAACTTAATGGGCCCGCTAACAGCGCGATT
TGCTGGTGACCCAATGCGACCAGATGCTCCACGCCCAGTCGCGTACCGTCTTCATGGGAGAAAATAATAC
TGTTGATGGGTGTCTGGTCAGAGACATCAAGAAATAACGCCGGAACATTAGTGCAGGCAGCTTCCACAGC
AATGGCATCCTGGTCATCCAGCGGATAGTTAATGATCAGCCCACTGACGCGTTGCGCGAGAAGATTGTGC
ACCGCCGCTTTACAGGCTTCGACGCCGCTTCGTTCTACCATCGACACCACCACGCTGGCACCCAGTTGAT
CGGCGCGAGATTTAATCGCCGCGACAATTTGCGACGGCGCGTGCAGGGCCAGACTGGAGGTGGCAACGCC
AATCAGCAACGACTGTTTGCCCGCCAGTTGTTGTGCCACGCGGTTGGGAATGTAATTCAGCTCCGCCATC
GCCGCTTCCACTTTTTCCCGCGTTTTCGCAGAAACGTGGCTGGCCTGGTTCACCACGCGGGAAACGGTCT
GATAAGAGACACCGGCATACTCTGCGACATCGTATAACGTTACTGGTTTCACATTCACCACCCTGAATTG
ACTCTCTTCCGGGCGCTATCATGCCATACCGCGAAAGGTTTTGCGCCATTCGATGGTGTCCGGGATCTCG
ACGCTCTCCCTTATGCGACTCCTGCATTAGGAAGCAGCCCAGTAGTAGGTTGAGGCCGTTGAGCACCGCC
GCCGCAAGGAATGGTGCATGCAAGGAGATGGCGCCCAACAGTCCCCCGGCCACGGGGCCTGCCACCATAC
CCACGCCGAAACAAGCGCTCATGAGCCCGAAGTGGCGAGCCCGATCTTCCCCATCGGTGATGTCGGCGAT
ATAGGCGCCAGCAACCGCACCTGTGGCGCCGGTGATGCCGGCCACGATGCGTCCGGCGTAGAGGATCGAG
ATCTCGATCCCGCGAAAT
