>Addgene plasmid #239752 | OPEN-HLA-B*07:02-BirA | depositor partial sequence | sequence record 472126 | OPEN-B*07:02-BirA Insert sequence
GTTTAACSGTACATTCCCCTCTAGAAATAATTTTGTTTAACTTTAAGAAGGAGATATACATATGGGTTCT
CATTCTATGAGATATTTCTACACCTCCGTGTCCCGGCCCGGCCGCGGGGAGCCCCGCTTCATCTCAGTGG
GCTACGTGGACGACACCCAGTTCGTGAGGTTCGACAGCGACGCCGCGAGTCCGAGAGAGGAGCCGCGGGC
GCCGTGGATAGAGCAGGAGGGGCCGGAGTATTGGGACCGGAACACACAGATCTACAAGGCCCAGGCACAG
ACTGACCGAGAGAGCCTGCGGAACCTGCGCGGCTACTACAACCAGAGCGAGGCCGGGTCTCACACCCTCC
AGAGCATGTACGGCTGCGACGTGGGGCCGGACGGGCGCCTCCTCCGCGGGCATGACCAGTACGCCTACGA
CTGCAAGGATTACATCGCCCTGAACGAGGACCTGCGCTCCTGGACCGCCGCGGACACGGCGGCTCAGATC
ACCCAGCGCAAGTGGGAGGCGGCCCGTGAGGCGGAGCAGCGGAGAGCCTACCTGGAGGGCGAGTGCGTGG
AGTGGCTCCGCAGATACCTGGAGAACGGGAAGGACAAGCTGGAGCGCGCTGACCCCCCAAAGACACACGT
GACCCACCACCCCATCTCTGACCATGAGGCCACCCTGAGGTGCTGGGCCCTGGGTTTCTACCCTGCGGAG
ATCACACTGACCTGGCAGCGGGATGGCGAGGACCAAACTCAGGACACTGAGCTTGTGGAGACCAGACCAG
CAGGAGATAGAACCTTCCAGAAGTGGGCAGCTGTGGTGGTGCCTTCTGGAGAAGAGCAGAGATACACATG
CCATGTACAGCATGAGGGGCTGCCGAAGCCCCTCACCCTGAGATGGGAGCCGTCTTCCCAGTCCGGATCC
CTGCATCATATTCTGGATGCACAGAAAATGGTGTGGAATCATCGTTAAAAGCTTGCGTGCACTCGAGCAC
ACACACACACTGAGATCGCTGCTACAAAGCCGAAGGAGCTGAGTGCTGCTGCACGCTGAGCATTACCTAG
CATAACCCCTTGGGGGTCAYA
